Addgene plasmid #129341: pN1-COX8-mScarletI
Purpose: Mitochondria matrix localization
Depositing lab: Yasushi Okada. Depositing organization: RIKEN Center for Biosystems Dynamics Research, Kobe.
Backbone
  Vector backbone: pN1
  Vector type: Mammalian Expression
Growth in bacteria
  Bacterial resistance: Kanamycin, 50 μg/mL
  Growth temperature: 37°C
  Growth strain: DH5alpha
  Copy number: High Copy
Gene/Insert
  Gene/Insert name: mScarlet(i) (Addgene 85044)
  Species: H. sapiens (human), Synthetic
  Cloning method: Restriction Enzyme; 5′ cloning site Unknown (unknown if destroyed)
Terms and licenses: Academic/Nonprofit Terms; Industry Terms: Not Available to Industry
Depositor comments: Depositor Adm #1123
How to cite: pN1-COX8-mScarletI was a gift from Yasushi Okada (Addgene plasmid # 129341 ; http://n2t.net/addgene:129341 ; RRID:Addgene_129341)
