[The description below was written by a language model from this plasmid's Addgene catalogue record and pLannotate feature annotations shown in this document.]
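Description:
pN1-COX8-mScarletI is a 4.7 kb mammalian expression plasmid built on the pN1 backbone, a design in which a targeting sequence or protein is placed upstream of a fluorescent protein so that the fluorophore sits at the C-terminus of the fusion. Its purpose is to label the mitochondrial matrix with red fluorescence. It is maintained in E. coli at high copy through a ColE1/pUC-type origin and selected with kanamycin. An f1 bacteriophage origin is also present, which in principle allows single-stranded DNA production.

The expression cassette is driven by the human cytomegalovirus immediate-early enhancer and promoter, giving strong constitutive transcription in most mammalian cell lines. Downstream lies the mitochondrial presequence of human cytochrome c oxidase subunit VIII, followed after a short linker region by mScarlet-I, a synthetic, monomeric, rapidly maturing red fluorescent protein. The transcript ends at an SV40 polyadenylation signal. The COX8 presequence directs import of the fusion across the mitochondrial membranes into the matrix, so the marker reports mitochondrial morphology and distribution in live or fixed cells.

A single NeoR/KanR gene (Tn5 aminoglycoside phosphotransferase) serves both hosts. A bacterial bla-type promoter drives it in E. coli for kanamycin resistance, and the SV40 enhancer/early promoter drives it in mammalian cells, with an HSV TK polyadenylation signal, allowing G418 selection of stable lines. The short large T antigen, ble and bGH poly(A) fragments in the annotation appear to be backbone remnants or partial matches rather than functional elements. The cloning sites used for the insert are not recorded.
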