Features (pLannotate 1.2.2; 15 found; start..end, strand, type, name):
      1..304     +  enhancer       CMV enhancer: human cytomegalovirus immediate early enhancer
    305..508     +  promoter       CMV promoter: human cytomegalovirus (CMV) immediate early promoter
    537..611     +  CDS            COX8 presequence: mitochondrial presequence of human cytochrome c oxidase subunit VIII (Rizutto et al., 1989)
    645..1340    +  CDS            mScarlet-I: mScarlet-I is a basic (constitutively fluorescent) red fluorescent protein published in 2016, derived from synthetic construct. It is reported to be a rapidly-maturing monomer with moderate acid sensitivity.
   1361..1444    +  CDS            large T antigen (fragment): large T antigen from SV40 (simian virus 40)
   1467..1588    +  polyA_signal   SV40 poly(A) signal: SV40 polyadenylation signal
   1622..2050    -  rep_origin     f1 ori (sequence partly withheld): f1 bacteriophage origin of replication; arrow indicates direction of (+) strand synthesis
   2077..2181    +  promoter       AmpR promoter: bla
   2183..2540    +  promoter       SV40 promoter: SV40 enhancer and early promoter
   2575..3369    +  CDS            NeoR/KanR: aminoglycoside phosphotransferase from Tn5; aph(3')-II (or nptII); confers resistance to neomycin, kanamycin, and G418 (Geneticin®)
   3390..3542    +  CDS            ble (fragment): BLE_KLEPN - Experimental evidence at protein level: Swiss-Prot protein existence level 1. Binding protein with a strong affinity to the bleomycin family of antibiotics. Binds to CL990; an antimitotic-antibiotic compound. From Klebsiella pneumoniae.
   3601..3648    +  polyA_signal   HSV TK poly(A) signal: herpes simplex virus thymidine kinase polyadenylation signal (Cole and Stacy, 1985)
   3739..3755    -  polyA_signal   bGH poly(A) signal (fragment): bovine growth hormone polyadenylation signal
   3977..4565    +  rep_origin     ori: high-copy-number ColE1/pMB1/pBR322/pUC origin of replication
   4680..4739    +  enhancer       CMV enhancer (fragment): human cytomegalovirus immediate early enhancer
>Addgene plasmid #129341 | pN1-COX8-mScarletI | addgene full sequence | sequence record 260104 | Addgene NGS Result
CGTTACATAACTTACGGTAAATGGCCCGCCTGGCTGACCGCCCAACGACCCCCGCCCATTGACGTCAATA
ATGACGTATGTTCCCATAGTAACGCCAATAGGGACTTTCCATTGACGTCAATGGGTGGAGTATTTACGGT
AAACTGCCCACTTGGCAGTACATCAAGTGTATCATATGCCAAGTACGCCCCCTATTGACGTCAATGACGG
TAAATGGCCCGCCTGGCATTATGCCCAGTACATGACCTTATGGGACTTTCCTACTTGGCAGTACATCTAC
GTATTAGTCATCGCTATTACCATGGTGATGCGGTTTTGGCAGTACATCAATGGGCGTGGATAGCGGTTTG
ACTCACGGGGATTTCCAAGTCTCCACCCCATTGACGTCAATGGGAGTTTGTTTTGGCACCAAAATCAACG
GGACTTTCCAAAATGTCGTAACAACTCCGCCCCATTGACGCAAATGGGCGGTAGGCGTGTACGGTGGGAG
GTCTATATAAGCAGAGCTGGTTTAGTGAACCGTCAGATCCGCTAGCATGTCCGTCCTGACGCCGCTGCTG
CTGCGGGGCTTGACAGGCTCGGCCCGGCGGCTCCCAGTGCCGCGCGCCAAGATCCATTCGTTGGGGGATC
CACCGGTCGCCACCATGGTGAGCAAGGGCGAGGCAGTGATCAAGGAGTTCATGCGGTTCAAGGTGCACAT
GGAGGGCTCCATGAACGGCCACGAGTTCGAGATCGAGGGCGAGGGCGAGGGCCGCCCCTACGAGGGCACC
CAGACCGCCAAGCTGAAGGTGACCAAGGGTGGCCCCCTGCCCTTCTCCTGGGACATCCTGTCCCCTCAGT
TCATGTACGGCTCCAGGGCCTTCATCAAGCACCCCGCCGACATCCCCGACTACTATAAGCAGTCCTTCCC
CGAGGGCTTCAAGTGGGAGCGCGTGATGAACTTCGAGGACGGCGGCGCCGTGACCGTGACCCAGGACACC
TCCCTGGAGGACGGCACCCTGATCTACAAGGTGAAGCTCCGCGGCACCAACTTCCCTCCTGACGGCCCCG
TAATGCAGAAGAAGACAATGGGCTGGGAAGCGTCCACCGAGCGGTTGTACCCCGAGGACGGCGTGCTGAA
GGGCGACATTAAGATGGCCCTGCGCCTGAAGGACGGCGGCCGCTACCTGGCGGACTTCAAGACCACCTAC
AAGGCCAAGAAGCCCGTGCAGATGCCCGGCGCCTACAACGTCGACCGCAAGTTGGACATCACCTCCCACA
ACGAGGACTACACCGTGGTGGAACAGTACGAACGCTCCGAGGGCCGCCACTCCACCGGCGGCATGGACGA
GCTGTACAAGTTAAAGCGGCCGCGACTCTAGATCATAATCAGCCATACCACATTTGTAGAGGTTTTACTT
GCTTTAAAAAACCTCCCACACCTCCCCCTGAACCTGAAACATAAAATGAATGCAATTGTTGTTGTTAACT
TGTTTATTGCAGCTTATAATGGTTACAAATAAAGCAATAGCATCACAAATTTCACAAATAAAGCATTTTT
TTCACTGCATTCTAGTTGTGGTTTGTCCAAACTCATCAATGTATCTTAAGGCGTAAATTGTAAGCGTTAA
TATTTTGTTAAAATTCGCGTTAAATTTTTGTTAAATCAGCTCATTTTTTAACCAATAGGCCGAAATCGGC
AAAATCCCTTATAAATCAAAAGAATAGACCGAGATAGGGT
[37 nt withheld, positions 1721-1757]
AAAGAACGTGGACTCCAACGTCAAAGG
[49 nt withheld, positions 1785-1833]
T
[91 nt withheld, positions 1835-1925]
G
[124 nt withheld, positions 1927-2050]
CAGGTGGCACTTTTCGGGGAAATGTGCGCGGAACCCCTATTTGTTTATTTTTCTAAATACATTCAAATAT
GTATCCGCTCATGAGACAATAACCCTGATAAATGCTTCAATAATATTGAAAAAGGAAGAGTCCTGAGGCG
GAAAGAACCAGCTGTGGAATGTGTGTCAGTTAGGGTGTGGAAAGTCCCCAGGCTCCCCAGCAGGCAGAAG
TATGCAAAGCATGCATCTCAATTAGTCAGCAACCAGGTGTGGAAAGTCCCCAGGCTCCCCAGCAGGCAGA
AGTATGCAAAGCATGCATCTCAATTAGTCAGCAACCATAGTCCCGCCCCTAACTCCGCCCATCCCGCCCC
TAACTCCGCCCAGTTCCGCCCATTCTCCGCCCCATGGCTGACTAATTTTTTTTATTTATGCAGAGGCCGA
GGCCGCCTCGGCCTCTGAGCTATTCCAGAAGTAGTGAGGAGGCTTTTTTGGAGGCCTAGGCTTTTGCAAA
GATCGATCAAGAGACAGGATGAGGATCGTTTCGCATGATTGAACAAGATGGATTGCACGCAGGTTCTCCG
GCCGCTTGGGTGGAGAGGCTATTCGGCTATGACTGGGCACAACAGACAATCGGCTGCTCTGATGCCGCCG
TGTTCCGGCTGTCAGCGCAGGGGCGCCCGGTTCTTTTTGTCAAGACCGACCTGTCCGGTGCCCTGAATGA
ACTGCAAGACGAGGCAGCGCGGCTATCGTGGCTGGCCACGACGGGCGTTCCTTGCGCAGCTGTGCTCGAC
GTTGTCACTGAAGCGGGAAGGGACTGGCTGCTATTGGGCGAAGTGCCGGGGCAGGATCTCCTGTCATCTC
ACCTTGCTCCTGCCGAGAAAGTATCCATCATGGCTGATGCAATGCGGCGGCTGCATACGCTTGATCCGGC
TACCTGCCCATTCGACCACCAAGCGAAACATCGCATCGAGCGAGCACGTACTCGGATGGAAGCCGGTCTT
GTCGATCAGGATGATCTGGACGAAGAGCATCAGGGGCTCGCGCCAGCCGAACTGTTCGCCAGGCTCAAGG
CGAGCATGCCCGACGGCGAGGATCTCGTCGTGACCCATGGCGATGCCTGCTTGCCGAATATCATGGTGGA
AAATGGCCGCTTTTCTGGATTCATCGACTGTGGCCGGCTGGGTGTGGCGGACCGCTATCAGGACATAGCG
TTGGCTACCCGTGATATTGCTGAAGAGCTTGGCGGCGAATGGGCTGACCGCTTCCTCGTGCTTTACGGTA
TCGCCGCTCCCGATTCGCAGCGCATCGCCTTCTATCGCCTTCTTGACGAGTTCTTCTGAGCGGGACTCTG
GGGTTCGAAATGACCGACCAAGCGACGCCCAACCTGCCATCACGAGATTTCGATTCCACCGCCGCCTTCT
ATGAAAGGTTGGGCTTCGGAATCGTTTTCCGGGACGCCGGCTGGATGATCCTCCAGCGCGGGGATCTCAT
GCTGGAGTTCTTCGCCCACCCTAGGGGGAGGCTAACTGAAACACGGAAGGAGACAATACCGGAAGGAACC
CGCGCTATGACGGCAATAAAAAGACAGAATAAAACGCACGGTGTTGGGTCGTTTGTTCATAAACGCGGGG
TTCGGTCCCAGGGCTGGCACTCTGTCGATACCCCACCGAGACCCCATTGGGGCCAATACGCCCGCGTTTC
TTCCTTTTCCCCACCCCACCCCCCAAGTTCGGGTGAAGGCCCAGGGCTCGCAGCCAACGTCGGGGCGGCA
GGCCCTGCCATAGCCTCAGGTTACTCATATATACTTTAGATTGATTTAAAACTTCATTTTTAATTTAAAA
GGATCTAGGTGAAGATCCTTTTTGATAATCTCATGACCAAAATCCCTTAACGTGAGTTTTCGTTCCACTG
AGCGTCAGACCCCGTAGAAAAGATCAAAGGATCTTCTTGAGATCCTTTTTTTCTGCGCGTAATCTGCTGC
TTGCAAACAAAAAAACCACCGCTACCAGCGGTGGTTTGTTTGCCGGATCAAGAGCTACCAACTCTTTTTC
CGAAGGTAACTGGCTTCAGCAGAGCGCAGATACCAAATACTGTTCTTCTAGTGTAGCCGTAGTTAGGCCA
CCACTTCAAGAACTCTGTAGCACCGCCTACATACCTCGCTCTGCTAATCCTGTTACCAGTGGCTGCTGCC
AGTGGCGATAAGTCGTGTCTTACCGGGTTGGACTCAAGACGATAGTTACCGGATAAGGCGCAGCGGTCGG
GCTGAACGGGGGGTTCGTGCACACAGCCCAGCTTGGAGCGAACGACCTACACCGAACTGAGATACCTACA
GCGTGAGCTATGAGAAAGCGCCACGCTTCCCGAAGGGAGAAAGGCGGACAGGTATCCGGTAAGCGGCAGG
GTCGGAACAGGAGAGCGCACGAGGGAGCTTCCAGGGGGAAACGCCTGGTATCTTTATAGTCCTGTCGGGT
TTCGCCACCTCTGACTTGAGCGTCGATTTTTGTGATGCTCGTCAGGGGGGCGGAGCCTATGGAAAAACGC
CAGCAACGCGGCCTTTTTACGGTTCCTGGCCTTTTGCTGGCCTTTTGCTCACATGTTCTTTCCTGCGTTA
TCCCCTGATTCTGTGGATAACCGTATTACCGCCATGCATTAGTTATTAATAGTAATCAATTACGGGGTCA
TTAGTTCATAGCCCATATATGGAGTTCCG
